Addgene plasmid #67375: pDEST14-ARL2
Purpose: Expression of native hArl2 in E. coli
Depositing lab: Richard Kahn. Depositing organization: Emory University. Publication: Tool box: Plasmids for the expression or knockdown of human ARF Family GTPases (ARF/ARL/SAR) and their co-expression in bacteria with N-myristoyltransferases. Kerr SC, Kahn RA. Cell Logist. 2015 Sep 21;5(3):e1090523. doi: 10.1080/21592799.2015.1090523. eCollection 2015 Jul-Sep. PubMed 27057421.
Backbone
  Vector backbone: pDEST14
  Backbone manufacturer: Life Technologies
  Vector type: Bacterial Expression
Growth in bacteria
  Bacterial resistance: Ampicillin, 100 μg/mL
  Growth temperature: 37°C
  Growth strain: DH5alpha
  Copy number: High Copy
Gene/Insert
  Gene/Insert name: ARL2 (alt name: pRK7s-D14)
  Species: H. sapiens (human)
  Entrez Gene: ARL2 (a.k.a. ARFL2, MRCS1)
  Promoter: T7
  Cloning method: Gateway Cloning
  Sequencing primers: 5′ T7; 3′ T7-term
Terms and licenses: Academic/Nonprofit Terms; Industry Terms: Not Available to Industry
How to cite: pDEST14-ARL2 was a gift from Richard Kahn (Addgene plasmid # 67375 ; http://n2t.net/addgene:67375 ; RRID:Addgene_67375)
