[The description below was written by a language model from this plasmid's Addgene catalogue record.]
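Description:
pDEST14-ARL2 is a bacterial expression plasmid built on the pDEST14 Gateway destination backbone, designed to produce human ARL2 (ADP-ribosylation factor-like GTPase 2, also known as ARFL2) in E. coli. The ARL2 open reading frame was introduced by Gateway recombination cloning, which moves an insert from an entry clone into the destination vector by site-specific recombination, so recombination (att) scars would be expected to flank the insert, although no feature table is supplied to confirm their positions. The plasmid is recorded as high copy and is selected with ampicillin. The record does not name the origin of replication.

Expression is driven by a T7 promoter, and the use of a T7-terminator sequencing primer implies a T7 terminator downstream of the insert. This arrangement requires a host that supplies T7 RNA polymerase for protein production, whereas a standard cloning strain such as DH5alpha, listed for propagation, maintains the plasmid without appreciable expression. The stated purpose is expression of "native" hARL2, meaning the protein is made without an appended affinity or epitope tag, and the record lists no tags or fusion partners. This suits biochemical work where extra residues could interfere with the behaviour of a small regulatory GTPase.

The construct belongs to a collection of plasmids assembled for expressing or knocking down human ARF family GTPases (ARF, ARL and SAR proteins). It is typically used to generate recombinant, untagged ARL2 for purification and in vitro studies.
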