>Addgene plasmid #67375 | pDEST14-ARL2 | addgene partial sequence | sequence record 118956 | T7 5'-TAATACGACTCACTATAGGG-3'
AAAAAGCAGGCTTAGAAGGAGATAGAACCATGGGGCTCCTGACCATTCTGAAGAAGATGAAGCAGAAAGA
GCGGGAGCTGCGACTGCTCATGCTTGGCCTGGACAATGCTGGAAAGACAACCATCCTGAAGAAGTTCAAT
GGGGAGGACATCGACACCATCTCCCCAACGCTGGGCTTCAACATCAAGACCCTGGAGCACCGAGGATTCA
AGCTGAACATCTGGGATGTGGGTGGCCAGAAGTCCCTGCGGTCCTACTGGCGGAACTACTTTGAGAGCAC
CGATGGCCTCATCTGGGTAGTGGACAGCGCAGACCGCCAGCGCATGCAGGACTGCCAGCGGGAGCTCCAG
AGCCTGCTGGTGGAGGAGCGCCTGGCCGGAGCAACCCTCCTCATCTTTGCTAATAAGCAGGACCTGCCTG
GAGCACTGTCCTCTAACGCCATCCGCGAGGCCCTGGAGCTGGACTCCATCCGCAGCCACCACTGGTGCAT
CCAGGGCTGCAGCGCCGTCACCGGGGAGAACCTGCTGCCGGGCATCGACTGGCTCCTGGATGACATTTCC
AGCCGCATTTTCACAGCTGACTGATAGGACCCAGCTTTCTTGTACAAAGTGGTGATGATCCGGCTGCTAA
CAAAGCCCGAAAGGAAGCTGAGTTGGCTGCTGCCACCGCTGAGCAATAACTAGCATAACCCCTTGGGGCC
TCTAAACGGGTCTTGAGGGGTTTTTTGCTGAAAGGAGGAACTATATCCGGATATCCACAGGACGGGTGTG
GTCGCCATGATCGCGTAGTCGATAGTGGCTCCAAGTAGCGAAGCGAGCAGGACTGGGCGGCGG
